Addgene plasmid #160884: pCDF-NtXNtS5R1AtR2NtB2
Purpose: Expression of N. tabacum Rubisco small subunit (rbcS-S5), Rubisco chaperone protiens rbcX, raf1, bsd2 and A. thaliana Rubisco chaperone proteins raf2 in E. coli.
Depositing lab: Maureen Hanson. Depositing organization: Cornell University. Publication: Small subunits can determine enzyme kinetics of tobacco Rubisco expressed in Escherichia coli. Lin MT, Stone WD, Chaudhari V, Hanson MR. Nat Plants. 2020 Oct;6(10):1289-1299. doi: 10.1038/s41477-020-00761-5. Epub 2020 Sep 14. PubMed 32929197.
Backbone
  Vector backbone: pCDF-1b
  Vector type: Bacterial Expression
Growth in bacteria
  Bacterial resistance: Spectinomycin, 50 μg/mL
  Growth temperature: 37°C
  Growth strain: DH5alpha
  Copy number: High Copy
Gene/Insert
  Gene/Insert name: PT7-Nt-rbcS-S5
  Species: A. thaliana (mustard weed); Nicotiana tabacum
  Promoter: rbcS-S5: T7, chaperones: T7
  Cloning method: Restriction Enzyme; 5′ cloning site Unknown (unknown if destroyed)
Terms and licenses: Academic/Nonprofit Terms; Industry Terms: Not Available to Industry
How to cite: pCDF-NtXNtS5R1AtR2NtB2 was a gift from Maureen Hanson (Addgene plasmid # 160884 ; http://n2t.net/addgene:160884 ; RRID:Addgene_160884)
