[The description below was written by a language model from this plasmid's Addgene catalogue record and pLannotate feature annotations shown in this document.]
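Description:
pCDF-NtXNtS5R1AtR2NtB2 is a bacterial expression plasmid built on the pCDF-1b backbone for co-producing a tobacco Rubisco small subunit together with a set of Rubisco assembly chaperones in E. coli. It replicates from the CloDF13 (CDF) origin, which is compatible with other common plasmid origins and so allows it to be maintained alongside additional plasmids in the same cell. Selection is by spectinomycin through the aadA (SmR) aminoglycoside adenylyltransferase gene. The backbone also carries lacI with its own promoter, supplying the repressor that controls the T7/lac expression units.

The payload is a series of same-strand cassettes, in the order implied by the name: Nicotiana tabacum rbcX, the rbcS-S5 small subunit, N. tabacum raf1, Arabidopsis thaliana raf2, and N. tabacum bsd2. The annotation shows five T7 promoters, one ahead of each coding region. Four are followed by an annotated lac operator, which makes them IPTG-inducible in hosts that express T7 RNA polymerase; no operator is annotated at the promoter preceding rbcS-S5. Most units have a T7 gene 10 ribosome binding site, and three T7 terminators are annotated downstream of the later cassettes. The automated feature calls label the coding regions by their closest database homologues (spinach RBCS, Arabidopsis RAF1, BSD2 and RBCX2), and the open reading frame in the raf2 position is matched to an unrelated-sounding Arabidopsis entry; these are similarity hits rather than the recorded species of origin. The short TcR, T7 tag, SET1 and S-Tag fragments appear to be vector remnants repeated between cassettes, not functional genes or deliberate fusions.

The Rubisco large subunit is not annotated on this plasmid. The construct is intended for recombinant assembly of tobacco Rubisco in E. coli, in work examining how individual small subunit isoforms influence the enzyme's kinetics.
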