Features (pLannotate 1.2.2; 39 found; start..end, strand, type, name):
      1..369     +  CDS            RBCS1: RBS1_SPIOL - Also known as RBCS. Experimental evidence at protein level: Swiss-Prot protein existence level 1. RuBisCO catalyzes two reactions: the carboxylation of D- ribulose 1,5-bisphosphate, the primary event in carbon dioxide fixation, as well as the oxidative fragmentation of the pentose substrate. Both reactions occur simultaneously and in competition at the same active site. Although the small subunit is not catalytic it is essential for maximal activity. From Spinacia oleracea (Spinach).
    455..473     +  promoter       T7 promoter: promoter for bacteriophage T7 RNA polymerase
    474..498     +  protein_bind   lac operator: The lac repressor binds to the lac operator to inhibit transcription in E. coli. This inhibition can be relieved by adding lactose or isopropyl-β-D-thiogalactopyranoside (IPTG). lac repressor encoded by lacI
    544..1719    +  CDS            RAF1.1 (fragment): RAF1_ARATH - Experimental evidence at protein level: Swiss-Prot protein existence level 1. Required for assembly or stability of RuBisCO. Acts at a postchaperonin step to fold and/or assemble the large subunit (rbcL) into RuBisCO. RAF1 binds first to a rbcL dimer (rbcL(2)), leading to a rbcL(8)-RAF1(4) complex formation. In the next step, RBCS displaces RAF1, thus resulting in holoenzyme formation. From Arabidopsis thaliana (Mouse-ear cress).
   1754..1829    -  CDS            TcR (fragment): tetracycline efflux protein; tet; confers resistance to tetracycline
   1851..1869    +  promoter       T7 promoter: promoter for bacteriophage T7 RNA polymerase
   1870..1894    +  protein_bind   lac operator: The lac repressor binds to the lac operator to inhibit transcription in E. coli. This inhibition can be relieved by adding lactose or isopropyl-β-D-thiogalactopyranoside (IPTG). lac repressor encoded by lacI
   1909..1931    +  RBS            RBS: efficient ribosome binding site from bacteriophage T7 gene 10 (Olins and Rangwala, 1989)
   1945..2454    +  CDS            ATP1 (fragment): ATP1_ARATH - Also known as PDL1 From Arabidopsis thaliana (Mouse-ear cress).
   2458..2487    +  CDS            T7 tag (gene 10 leader) (fragment): leader peptide from bacteriophage T7 gene 10 promotes efficient translation in E. coli
   2498..2547    +  CDS            SET1 (fragment): solubility-enhancement tag derived from T7 phage gene 10B
   2555..2602    +  terminator     T7 terminator: transcription terminator for bacteriophage T7 RNA polymerase
   2625..2665    -  CDS            TcR (fragment): tetracycline efflux protein; tet; confers resistance to tetracycline
   2671..2747    -  CDS            TcR (fragment): tetracycline efflux protein; tet; confers resistance to tetracycline
   2769..2787    +  promoter       T7 promoter: promoter for bacteriophage T7 RNA polymerase
   2788..2812    +  protein_bind   lac operator: The lac repressor binds to the lac operator to inhibit transcription in E. coli. This inhibition can be relieved by adding lactose or isopropyl-β-D-thiogalactopyranoside (IPTG). lac repressor encoded by lacI
   2827..2849    +  RBS            RBS: efficient ribosome binding site from bacteriophage T7 gene 10 (Olins and Rangwala, 1989)
   2863..3099    +  CDS            BSD2 (fragment): BSD2_ARATH - Experimental evidence at protein level: Swiss-Prot protein existence level 1. Chloroplast chaperone required for RuBisCo biogenesis and translational regulation of the RuBisCo large subunit (RbcL) (PubMed:29217567). Stabilizes an end-state assembly intermediate of eight RbcL subunits until the small subunits (RBCSs) become available to produce a complete stable RuBisCo complex containing eight small and eight large subunits (PubMed:29217567). From Arabidopsis thaliana (Mouse-ear cress).
   3102..3132    +  CDS            T7 tag (gene 10 leader) (fragment): leader peptide from bacteriophage T7 gene 10 promotes efficient translation in E. coli
   3143..3192    +  CDS            SET1 (fragment): solubility-enhancement tag derived from T7 phage gene 10B
   3200..3247    +  terminator     T7 terminator: transcription terminator for bacteriophage T7 RNA polymerase
   3270..3310    -  CDS            TcR (fragment): tetracycline efflux protein; tet; confers resistance to tetracycline
   3407..3448    +  CDS            S-Tag (fragment): affinity and epitope tag derived from pancreatic ribonuclease A
   3478..3495    +  CDS            SET1 (fragment): solubility-enhancement tag derived from T7 phage gene 10B
   3503..3550    +  terminator     T7 terminator: transcription terminator for bacteriophage T7 RNA polymerase
   3721..4512    -  CDS            SmR: aminoglycoside adenylyltransferase (Murphy, 1985); aadA; confers resistance to spectinomycin and streptomycin
   4513..4604    -  promoter       AmpR promoter: bla
   4652..5390    -  rep_origin     CloDF13 ori: Plasmids containing the CloDF13 (CDF) origin of replication can be propagated in E. coli cells that contain additional plasmids with compatible origins.
   5487..5551    -  CDS            TcR (fragment): tetracycline efflux protein; tet; confers resistance to tetracycline
   5566..5587    -  protein_bind   CAP binding site: CAP binding activates transcription in the presence of cAMP. E. coli catabolite activator protein
   5600..6682    -  CDS            lacI: lac repressor; lacI; The lac repressor binds to the lac operator to inhibit transcription in E. coli. This inhibition can be relieved by adding lactose or isopropyl-β-D-thiogalactopyranoside (IPTG).
   6683..6760    -  promoter       lacI promoter: lacI
   6768..6803    -  CDS            TcR (fragment): tetracycline efflux protein; tet; confers resistance to tetracycline
   6806..6824    +  promoter       T7 promoter: promoter for bacteriophage T7 RNA polymerase
   6825..6849    +  protein_bind   lac operator: The lac repressor binds to the lac operator to inhibit transcription in E. coli. This inhibition can be relieved by adding lactose or isopropyl-β-D-thiogalactopyranoside (IPTG). lac repressor encoded by lacI
   6864..6886    +  RBS            RBS: efficient ribosome binding site from bacteriophage T7 gene 10 (Olins and Rangwala, 1989)
   6938..7339    +  CDS            RBCX2 (fragment): RBCX2_ARATH - Experimental evidence at protein level: Swiss-Prot protein existence level 1. Chaperone involved in RuBisCO assembly process. From Arabidopsis thaliana (Mouse-ear cress).
   7377..7395    +  promoter       T7 promoter: promoter for bacteriophage T7 RNA polymerase
   7427..7449    +  RBS            RBS: efficient ribosome binding site from bacteriophage T7 gene 10 (Olins and Rangwala, 1989)
>Addgene plasmid #160884 | pCDF-NtXNtS5R1AtR2NtB2 | addgene full sequence | sequence record 318846 | Addgene NGS Result
ATGCAGGTGTGGCCACCAATTAACAAGAAGAAGTACGAGACACTCTCATACCTTCCTGATTTGAGCGAGG
AGCAATTGCTTAGGGAAGTTGACTACCTTTTGAAAAATGGATGGGTTCCTTGCTTGGAATTCGAGACTGA
GCACGGATTCGTCTACCGTGAGAACAACAAGTCACCAGGATATTATGATGGTAGATACTGGACCATGTGG
AAGTTGCCCATGTTCGGGTGCACTGATGCCACTCAGGTCTTGGCTGAGGTAGAGGAGGCAAAGAAGGCTT
ACCCACAAGCCTGGATCAGAATCATTGGATTTGATAACGTCCGTCAAGTGCAGTGCATCAGTTTCATCGC
CTACAAGCCCGAAGGCTACTAATACTTGGCGCGCCCAGTGCGGCCGCATAATGCTTAAGTCGAACAGAAA
GTAATCGTATTGTACACGGCCGCATAATCGAAATTAATACGACTCACTATAGGGGAATTGTGAGCGGATA
ACAATTCCCCATCTTAGTATATTAGTTAAGTATAAGAAGGAGATATACATATGCAACAACTTTATCAGCC
TTTTAGACCTCCTCCTCCACCTCTCCCACCCAAATTCCGCAATCTTGACACAAATGCAAAGCTCGAAGTT
CTATCTAATCGCCTTGGTCTTTGGTATGAATATGCTCCTTTGATACCTTATTTAACAAGTGAAGGGTTTA
CTCCTTCAACTCTTGAGGAAATCACTGGCCTTACTGGAGTTGAACAGAATCGGTTGGTTGTTGCTGCCCA
AGTTCGTGATACTCTTGTTGAGTCTGCTGCTTTAGATGAAGAAACGTTGTCGTATTTTGAATCTGGAGGT
GCTGAATTATTATATGAAATTCGTTTGCTTAGTGCTAGGCAACGAACTGATGCAGCAACATTTTTAGTGA
AGAATGGGTTTGATGCAAAACAAGCTCAAGATTTAGCTAGAGCAATTAAAGATTATCCGCGTAGACGTGT
GGATTATGGTTGGGACAAGTTTAATGGTGATTCTCCTGGTGATTGTTTAGCTTTTATGTACTTTAGATTA
GCTCAAGAATATGCTGCGGCAGCTTCTGAGGATTTGAGGAGGTCGTCAATGGAGAAGGCATTAGAAGTTG
TTGAGTCTGAAAGTGCGAGGAATTTGCTTGTGATGGAGCTAGAAGGACGTGAGGTTGCTAAGGAGAGTGT
ACTTGATGATGGGGTGACAGTGCCTTTGGTGAGAATGAAGTTAGGGGAGGTAGCTGAGTCTACGATTGTA
GTCGTTTTGCCTGTTTGTAAGGCGGAGGGAAGGGACGTGGAGGTGGAGGCGGCGCCGTGGGAATGTGGTG
GCGTAGGGGATTTTGGTATAGTGGAGGCGGAGAAGGATTGGAGGAGATGGGTTGTTTTGCCCGGATGGCA
ACCTATCGCGGGGTTAGAGAGAGGTGGAGTTGCAGTGTCGTTCAAGAGCGGGAACTTTTTGCCGTGGAGG
GAGAAGAGTAAGTACAAGCAAGAGCCGGTTTTGGTAGTGGCGGATAGGGGAAGGACAGAAGTGGCGTCGG
AGGACGGGTTTTACTTGGTGGTTGATGGTGGAGACGGGAGCAATGAGGAGGGATTGAAAGTGGAAAGAGG
GTCAACATTGAAGAAAAGAGGGGTTGAACAGAGCTTAGGAATTGTGCTTATAGTAGTTAGGCCACCAAGG
TGGGAAGATGAAGAACAATTAGGTGAAGAAGATTGGGATTAAAGACCAAGAAGCTTAGCTTTCTAGACTG
CAGGTCGGCGATATAGGCGCCAGCAACCGCACCTGTGGCGCCGGTGATGCCGGCCACGATGCGTCCGGCG
TAGAGGATCGAGATCTCGATCCCGCGAAATTAATACGACTCACTATAGGGGAATTGTGAGCGGATAACAA
TTCCCCTCTAGAAATAATTTTGTTTAACTTTAAGAAGGAGATATACATATGATGTCTAATCTGGCGCAGG
ATTTTCTTGGTGACTTCGGAGCTCGTGACCCTTACCCGGAGGAGATAGCGAGTCAATTCGGAGATAAAGT
GTTGGGATGCCAAAGCACTGAGCACAAGATTTTGATACCAAACGCATCTGTTTTGTCTCTCTCCCAGCTT
CAGTGTTCCCCTGTTTCGTCTTCACAGCCTCCTTTGTCCGGCGATGATGCCAGAACTCTCCTCCACAAGG
TTTTGGGATGGAGTATAGTGGATAATGAAGCGGGTGGTCTGAAAATAAGGTGTATGTGGAAAGTGAGGGA
TTTTGGGTGCGGTGTTGAACTCATAAACAGGATCCATAAGGTTGCTGAAGCTTCTGGTCATTACCCTTCT
CTTCACTTGGAAAGTCCTACCCAAGTTCGAGCTGAACTATTTACCTCTTCTATCGGAGGGTTGAGCATGA
ATGATTTCATAATGGCGGCTAAAATAGATGATATCAAGACTTCTGATCTTTCCCCTAGGAAAAGAGCTTG
GGCGTGAGCTAGCATGACTGGTGGACAGCAAATGGGTCGCGGATCCGGCTGCTAACAAAGCCCGAAAGGA
AGCTGAGTTGGCTGCTGCCACCGCTGAGCAATAACTAGCATAACCCCTTGGGGCCTCTAAACGGGTCTTG
AGGGGTTTTTTGCTGAAAGGAGGAACTATATCCGGATATCCCGCAAGAGGCCCGGCAGTACCGGCATAAC
CAAGCACTAGTGTCGGCGATATAGGCGCCAGCAACCGCACCTGTGGCGCCGGTGATGCCGGCCACGATGC
GTCCGGCGTAGAGGATCGAGATCTCGATCCCGCGAAATTAATACGACTCACTATAGGGGAATTGTGAGCG
GATAACAATTCCCCTCTAGAAATAATTTTGTTTAACTTTAAGAAGGAGATATACATATGATGGCCACTGA
CAGTGATAAAGACACGAAAGTAAGGAGCATAGTCTGTCAAAATTGTGATGGAAATGGTGCAGTGTCGTGC
TCACAGTGCAAAGGCTCTGGGGTTAACTCTGTAGATCATTTCAACGGGCGGTTCAAAGCTGGTGGACTAT
GTTGGTTGTGCAGAGGTAAAAAAGATGTGTTATGTGGTGACTGCAATGGTGCTGGATTTCTTGGTGGATT
TATGAGTACGTTCGATGAGTAGGCTAGCATGACTGGTGGACAGCAAATGGGTCGCAGATCCGGCTGCTAA
CAAAGCCCGAAAGGAAGCTGAGTTGGCTGCTGCCACCGCTGAGCAATAACTAGCATAACCCCTTGGGGCC
TCTAAACGGGTCTTGAGGGGTTTTTTGCTGAAAGGAGGAACTATATCCGGATATCCCGCAAGAGGCCCGG
CAGTACCGGCATAACCAAGCGGTACCAGCGGTCAATTGTAGTGGAGGTGCTAGCGCATGCGGAATTGGAT
ATCGGCCGGCCACGCGATCGCTGACGTCGGTACCCTCGAGTCTGGTAAAGAAACCGCTGCTGCGAAATTT
GAACGCCAGCACATGGACTCGTCTACTAGCGCAGCTTAATTAACCTAGGCTGCTGCCACCGCTGAGCAAT
AACTAGCATAACCCCTTGGGGCCTCTAAACGGGTCTTGAGGGGTTTTTTGCTGAAACCTCAGGCATTTGA
GAAGCACACGGTCACACTGCTTCCGGTAGTCAATAAACCGGTAAACCAGCAATAGACATAAGCGGCTATT
TAACGACCCTGCCCTGAACCGACGACCGGGTCATCGTGGCCGGATCTTGCGGCCCCTCGGCTTGAACGAA
TTGTTAGACATTATTTGCCGACTACCTTGGTGATCTCGCCTTTCACGTAGTGGACAAATTCTTCCAACTG
ATCTGCGCGCGAGGCCAAGCGATCTTCTTCTTGTCCAAGATAAGCCTGTCTAGCTTCAAGTATGACGGGC
TGATACTGGGCCGGCAGGCGCTCCATTGCCCAGTCGGCAGCGACATCCTTCGGCGCGATTTTGCCGGTTA
CTGCGCTGTACCAAATGCGGGACAACGTAAGCACTACATTTCGCTCATCGCCAGCCCAGTCGGGCGGCGA
GTTCCATAGCGTTAAGGTTTCATTTAGCGCCTCAAATAGATCCTGTTCAGGAACCGGATCAAAGAGTTCC
TCCGCCGCTGGACCTACCAAGGCAACGCTATGTTCTCTTGCTTTTGTCAGCAAGATAGCCAGATCAATGT
CGATCGTGGCTGGCTCGAAGATACCTGCAAGAATGTCATTGCGCTGCCATTCTCCAAATTGCAGTTCGCG
CTTAGCTGGATAACGCCACGGAATGATGTCGTCGTGCACAACAATGGTGACTTCTACAGCGCGGAGAATC
TCGCTCTCTCCAGGGGAAGCCGAAGTTTCCAAAAGGTCGTTGATCAAAGCTCGCCGCGTTGTTTCATCAA
GCCTTACGGTCACCGTAACCAGCAAATCAATATCACTGTGTGGCTTCAGGCCGCCATCCACTGCGGAGCC
GTACAAATGTACGGCCAGCAACGTCGGTTCGAGATGGCGCTCGATGACGCCAACTACCTCTGATAGTTGA
GTCGATACTTCGGCGATCACCGCTTCCCTCATACTCTTCCTTTTTCAATATTATTGAAGCATTTATCAGG
GTTATTGTCTCATGAGCGGATACATATTTGAATGTATTTAGAAAAATAAACAAATAGCTAGCTCACTCGG
TCGCTACGCTCCGGGCGTGAGACTGCGGCGGGCGCTGCGGACACATACAAAGTTACCCACAGATTCCGTG
GATAAGCAGGGGACTAACATGTGAGGCAAAACAGCAGGGCCGCGCCGGTGGCGTTTTTCCATAGGCTCCG
CCCTCCTGCCAGAGTTCACATAAACAGACGCTTTTCCGGTGCATCTGTGGGAGCCGTGAGGCTCAACCAT
GAATCTGACAGTACGGGCGAAACCCGACAGGACTTAAAGATCCCCACCGTTTCCGGCGGGTCGCTCCCTC
TTGCGCTCTCCTGTTCCGACCCTGCCGTTTACCGGATACCTGTTCCGCCTTTCTCCCTTACGGGAAGTGT
GGCGCTTTCTCATAGCTCACACACTGGTATCTCGGCTCGGTGTAGGTCGTTCGCTCCAAGCTGGGCTGTA
AGCAAGAACTCCCCGTTCAGCCCGACTGCTGCGCCTTATCCGGTAACTGTTCACTTGAGTCCAACCCGGA
AAAGCACGGTAAAACGCCACTGGCAGCAGCCATTGGTAACTGGGAGTTCGCAGAGGATTTGTTTAGCTAA
ACACGCGGTTGCTCTTGAAGTGTGCGCCAAAGTCCGGCTACACTGGAAGGACAGATTTGGTTGCTGTGCT
CTGCGAAAGCCAGTTACCACGGTTAAGCAGTTCCCCAACTGACTTAACCTTCGATCAAACCACCTCCCCA
GGTGGTTTTTTCGTTTACAGGGCAAAAGATTACGCGCAGAAAAAAAGGATCTCAAGAAGATCCTTTGATC
TTTTCTACTGAACCGCTCTAGATTTCAGTGCAATTTATCTCTTCAAATGTAGCACCTGAAGTCAGCCCCA
TACGATATAAGTTGTAATTCTCATGTTAGTCATGCCCCGCGCCCACCGGAAGGAGCTGACTGGGTTGAAG
GCTCTCAAGGGCATCGGTCGAGATCCCGGTGCCTAATGAGTGAGCTAACTTACATTAATTGCGTTGCGCT
CACTGCCCGCTTTCCAGTCGGGAAACCTGTCGTGCCAGCTGCATTAATGAATCGGCCAACGCGCGGGGAG
AGGCGGTTTGCGTATTGGGCGCCAGGGTGGTTTTTCTTTTCACCAGTGAGACGGGCAACAGCTGATTGCC
CTTCACCGCCTGGCCCTGAGAGAGTTGCAGCAAGCGGTCCACGCTGGTTTGCCCCAGCAGGCGAAAATCC
TGTTTGATGGTGGTTAACGGCGGGATATAACATGAGCTGTCTTCGGTATCGTCGTATCCCACTACCGAGA
TGTCCGCACCAACGCGCAGCCCGGACTCGGTAATGGCGCGCATTGCGCCCAGCGCCATCTGATCGTTGGC
AACCAGCATCGCAGTGGGAACGATGCCCTCATTCAGCATTTGCATGGTTTGTTGAAAACCGGACATGGCA
CTCCAGTCGCCTTCCCGTTCCGCTATCGGCTGAATTTGATTGCGAGTGAGATATTTATGCCAGCCAGCCA
GACGCAGACGCGCCGAGACAGAACTTAATGGGCCCGCTAACAGCGCGATTTGCTGGTGACCCAATGCGAC
CAGATGCTCCACGCCCAGTCGCGTACCGTCTTCATGGGAGAAAATAATACTGTTGATGGGTGTCTGGTCA
GAGACATCAAGAAATAACGCCGGAACATTAGTGCAGGCAGCTTCCACAGCAATGGCATCCTGGTCATCCA
GCGGATAGTTAATGATCAGCCCACTGACGCGTTGCGCGAGAAGATTGTGCACCGCCGCTTTACAGGCTTC
GACGCCGCTTCGTTCTACCATCGACACCACCACGCTGGCACCCAGTTGATCGGCGCGAGATTTAATCGCC
GCGACAATTTGCGACGGCGCGTGCAGGGCCAGACTGGAGGTGGCAACGCCAATCAGCAACGACTGTTTGC
CCGCCAGTTGTTGTGCCACGCGGTTGGGAATGTAATTCAGCTCCGCCATCGCCGCTTCCACTTTTTCCCG
CGTTTTCGCAGAAACGTGGCTGGCCTGGTTCACCACGCGGGAAACGGTCTGATAAGAGACACCGGCATAC
TCTGCGACATCGTATAACGTTACTGGTTTCACATTCACCACCCTGAATTGACTCTCTTCCGGGCGCTATC
ATGCCATACCGCGAAAGGTTTTGCGCCATTCGATGGTGTCCGGGATCTCGACGCTCTCCCTTATGCGACT
CCTGCATTAGGAAATTAATACGACTCACTATAGGGGAATTGTGAGCGGATAACAATTCCCCTGTAGAAAT
AATTTTGTTTAACTTTAATAAGGAGATATACCATGGCAAAAGCATTTAAGGGTAATTACAAGAATTTAAA
GAAGGAGAAAAAGAGTAGGAGGAATCTTGTGGTTGTCAGTGATTTAGGTGGACAGTATGAATATGGCTTT
GATGATATCAAAACGCAAATTCTTAACTACTTCACATTTAAAGCAGTGAGGACTATTTTGAACCAGCTTA
ATGAAATGGACTCTCCACAATATCAATGGTTCAATGATTATGTTACAGTAAATAAGCTTAGGGATGGGAA
GCGTTTTATTCGCAACCTTGCTAAGGAGAAGCAAGAACTCGCTGAAAAAGTGATGGTAACACGGCTCAGT
CTGTATGCGAAATGGATAAAAAAATGTGATCACGAGGAGATCTACAACCGAATATCTGATCAGAATGTGG
AAGTGATGCGTGAGCGGCTCATGGAAACTGTGATTTGGCCATCAGATGACACGAACTCGGAGAGAGTTGG
GTGAGGCGCGCGGATAACAATTGCCATAATACGACTCACTATAGGGAGACCACAACGGTTTCCCTCTAGA
AATAATTTTGTTTAACTTTAAGAAGGAGATATACAT
